Addgene plasmid #46326: C terminal Flag Mios pRK5
Depositing lab: David Sabatini. Depositing organization: Whitehead Institute for Biomedical Research. Publication: A Tumor suppressor complex with GAP activity for the Rag GTPases that signal amino acid sufficiency to mTORC1. Bar-Peled L, Chantranupong L, Cherniack AD, Chen WW, Ottina KA, Grabiner BC, Spear ED, Carter SL, Meyerson M, Sabatini DM. Science. 2013 May 31;340(6136):1100-6. doi: 10.1126/science.1232044. PubMed 23723238.
Backbone
  Vector backbone: pRK5
  Vector type: Mammalian Expression
Growth in bacteria
  Bacterial resistance: Ampicillin, 100 μg/mL
  Growth temperature: 37°C
  Growth strain: DH5alpha
  Copy number: Unknown
Gene/Insert
  Gene/Insert name: Mios
  Species: H. sapiens (human)
  Insert size (bp): 2629
  Entrez Gene: MIOS (a.k.a. MIO, Sea4, Yulink)
  Tag / fusion protein: Flag (C terminal on backbone)
  Cloning method: Restriction Enzyme; 5′ cloning site SalI (not destroyed); 3′ cloning site NotI (not destroyed)
  Sequencing primers: 5′ SP6; 3′ SV40pA-R
Terms and licenses: Academic/Nonprofit Terms; Industry Terms: Not Available to Industry
How to cite: C terminal Flag Mios pRK5 was a gift from David Sabatini (Addgene plasmid # 46326 ; http://n2t.net/addgene:46326 ; RRID:Addgene_46326)
