[The description below was written by a language model from this plasmid's Addgene catalogue record and pLannotate feature annotations shown in this document.]
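Description:
C terminal Flag Mios pRK5 is a mammalian expression plasmid of about 7.3 kb, built on the pRK5 backbone, that drives expression of human MIOS carrying a C-terminal FLAG epitope. It is propagated in E. coli through a high-copy ColE1/pUC-type origin and selected with ampicillin via the β-lactamase gene and its native promoter. An M13 phage origin is also present, which in principle allows single-stranded DNA production. Scattered fragments of lacZα, lacI, rop and the pBR322 bom region, along with a lac promoter and operator, are backbone remnants with no evident role in the payload. No mammalian selection marker is annotated, which fits transient transfection use. An SV40 enhancer/early promoter region lies downstream of the expression cassette, but no intact coding sequence is annotated after it.

The expression cassette begins with the human cytomegalovirus immediate early enhancer and promoter, followed by a fragment of CMV intron A and an SP6 promoter that doubles as a sequencing primer site. A short fragment annotated as an immunoglobulin heavy chain signal sequence sits just upstream of the insert. It appears to be a leftover of the backbone leader region, and the record does not indicate that it is translated as part of the protein. The MIOS open reading frame, roughly 2.6 kb, was cloned between SalI and NotI sites, both retained, and reads into the backbone-encoded FLAG tag before an SV40 polyadenylation signal. MIOS is a component of the GATOR2 subcomplex, which promotes mTORC1 signalling in the amino acid-sensing pathway by inhibiting GATOR1. The associated publication concerns Rag GTPase regulation in amino acid signalling to mTORC1. The construct is therefore suited to expressing tagged MIOS in cultured mammalian cells for anti-FLAG detection or immunoprecipitation.
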