Features (pLannotate 1.2.2; 21 found; start..end, strand, type, name):
      1..380     +  enhancer       CMV enhancer: human cytomegalovirus immediate early enhancer
    381..584     +  promoter       CMV promoter: human cytomegalovirus (CMV) immediate early promoter
    720..763     +  intron         CMV intron (fragment): modified intron A from human cytomegalovirus
    815..833     +  promoter       SP6 promoter: promoter for bacteriophage SP6 RNA polymerase
    837..874     +  CDS            IgH signal sequence (fragment): signal sequence from the mouse immunoglobulin heavy chain variable region
    924..3548    +  CDS            MIOS: MIO_HUMAN - Experimental evidence at protein level: Swiss-Prot protein existence level 1. As a component of the GATOR subcomplex GATOR2, functions within the amino acid-sensing branch of the TORC1 signaling pathway. Indirectly activates mTORC1 and the TORC1 signaling pathway through the inhibition of the GATOR1 subcomplex (PubMed:23723238). It is negatively regulated by the upstream amino acid sensors SESN2 and CASTOR1 (PubMed:25457612, PubMed:27487210). From Homo sapiens (Human).
   3573..3593    +  CDS            FLAG (fragment): FLAG® epitope tag, followed by an enterokinase cleavage site
   3627..3761    +  polyA_signal   SV40 poly(A) signal: SV40 polyadenylation signal
   3830..4187    +  promoter       SV40 promoter: SV40 enhancer and early promoter
   4206..4360    +  CDS            lacZα (fragment): LacZα fragment of β-galactosidase; lacZ fragment
   4366..4417    -  misc_feature   bom (fragment): basis of mobility region from pBR322
   4436..4816    +  rep_origin     M13 ori (sequence partly withheld): M13 bacteriophage origin of replication; arrow indicates direction of (+) strand synthesis
   4892..4941    -  misc_feature   bom (fragment): basis of mobility region from pBR322
   5043..5078    -  CDS            rop (fragment): Rop protein, which maintains plasmids at low copy number; rop
   5173..5277    +  promoter       AmpR promoter: bla
   5278..6138    +  CDS            AmpR: β-lactamase; bla; confers resistance to ampicillin, carbenicillin, and related antibiotics
   6309..6897    +  rep_origin     ori: high-copy-number ColE1/pMB1/pBR322/pUC origin of replication
   7080..7172    +  CDS            lacI (fragment): lac repressor; lacI; The lac repressor binds to the lac operator to inhibit transcription in E. coli. This inhibition can be relieved by adding lactose or isopropyl-β-D-thiogalactopyranoside (IPTG).
   7185..7206    +  protein_bind   CAP binding site: CAP binding activates transcription in the presence of cAMP. E. coli catabolite activator protein
   7221..7251    +  promoter       lac promoter: promoter for the E. coli lac operon
   7259..7275    +  protein_bind   lac operator: The lac repressor binds to the lac operator to inhibit transcription in E. coli. This inhibition can be relieved by adding lactose or isopropyl-β-D-thiogalactopyranoside (IPTG). lac repressor encoded by lacI
>Addgene plasmid #46326 | C terminal Flag Mios pRK5 | addgene full sequence | sequence record 139748 | Addgene NGS result
GACATTGATTATTGACTAGTTATTAATAGTAATCAATTACGGGGTCATTAGTTCATAGCCCATATATGGA
GTTCCGCGTTACATAACTTACGGTAAATGGCCCGCCTGGCTGACCGCCCAACGACCCCCGCCCATTGACG
TCAATAATGACGTATGTTCCCATAGTAACGCCAATAGGGACTTTCCATTGACGTCAATGGGTGGAGTATT
TACGGTAAACTGCCCACTTGGCAGTACATCAAGTGTATCATATGCCAAGTACGCCCCCTATTGACGTCAA
TGACGGTAAATGGCCCGCCTGGCATTATGCCCAGTACATGACCTTATGGGACTTTCCTACTTGGCAGTAC
ATCTACGTATTAGTCATCGCTATTACCATGGTGATGCGGTTTTGGCAGTACATCAATGGGCGTGGATAGC
GGTTTGACTCACGGGGATTTCCAAGTCTCCACCCCATTGACGTCAATGGGAGTTTGTTTTGGCACCAAAA
TCAACGGGACTTTCCAAAATGTCGTAACAACTCCGCCCCATTGACGCAAATGGGCGGTAGGCGTGTACGG
TGGGAGGTCTATATAAGCAGAGCTCGTTTAGTGAACCGTCAGATCGCCTGGAGACGCCATCCACGCTGTT
TTGACCTCCATAGAAGACACCGGGACCGATCCAGCCTCCGCGGCCGGGAACGGTGCATTGGAACGCGGAT
TCCCCGTGCCAAGAGTGACGTAAGTACCGCCTATAGAGTCTATAGGCCCACCCCCTTGGCTTCGTTAGAA
CGCGGCTACAATTAATACATAACCTTATGTATCATACACATACGATTTAGGTGACACTATAGAATAACAT
CCACTTTGCCTTTCTCTCCACAGGTGTCCACTCCCAGGTCCAACTGCACCTCGGTTCTATCGATTGAATT
CGTCGACGCCACCATGAGCGGTACCAAACCTGATATTTTATGGGCACCACACCATGTTGATAGATTTGTT
GTGTGTGACTCAGAACTAAGTCTTTATCATGTGGAATCTACTGTGAACTCAGAACTCAAAGCTGGATCTT
TACGTTTATCTGAAGACTCTGCAGCTACATTACTGTCAATAAATTCAGATACACCCTATATGAAATGTGT
TGCCTGGTATCTTAATTATGATCCTGAATGTCTGCTGGCAGTTGGACAAGCAAATGGTCGAGTTGTACTT
ACAAGCCTTGGTCAAGATCATAACTCAAAGTTCAAAGATTTGATAGGAAAAGAGTTTGTTCCAAAACATG
CACGACAATGTAATACCCTTGCCTGGAATCCACTGGATAGTAACTGGCTAGCTGCTGGTTTAGATAAGCA
CAGAGCTGACTTTTCAGTGCTAATATGGGATATCTGCAGCAAATATACTCCTGATATAGTTCCCATGGAA
AAAGTGAAACTTTCAGCAGGTGAAACTGAAACAACATTATTAGTAACAAAACCACTTTATGAGTTAGGAC
AGAATGATGCTTGTCTGTCTCTTTGTTGGCTTCCACGAGACCAGAAACTTCTCCTTGCTGGTATGCATCG
TAACCTAGCTATATTTGATCTTCGGAATACAAGCCAAAAGATGTTCGTAAATACAAAAGCTGTTCAGGGT
GTGACGGTAGACCCATATTTCCACGATCGTGTTGCTTCCTTCTATGAAGGTCAGGTTGCAATATGGGATC
TTAGAAAATTTGAGAAGCCAGTTTTGACATTGACTGAGCAACCAAAACCCTTAACAAAAGTAGCATGGTG
TCCCACTAGGACTGGTCTACTTGCCACTTTAACAAGGGATAGTAATATTATTAGATTGTATGATATGCAG
CATACACCCACTCCCATTGGGGATGAAACTGAACCCACAATAATTGAAAGAAGTGTGCAACCTTGTGACA
ATTACATTGCTTCCTTTGCGTGGCATCCAACAAGTCAAAATCGAATGATAGTTGTAACTCCCAACCGAAC
AATGTCAGACTTCACTGTTTTTGAAAGGATATCTCTTGCCTGGAGCCCAATTACATCTTTAATGTGGGCT
TGTGGTCGTCATTTATATGAATGTACGGAAGAAGAAAATGATAATTCTTTAGAAAAAGATATAGCAACGA
AGATGCGTCTTCGGGCTTTATCAAGGTATGGACTTGATACAGAGCAGGTGTGGAGGAACCACATTTTAGC
TGGAAATGAAGATCCACAGCTCAAGTCACTCTGGTATACTCTGCACTTTATGAAGCAATACACAGAAGAT
ATGGATCAGAAATCTCCAGGCAACAAAGGATCATTGGTTTATGCAGGAATTAAATCAATTGTAAAGTCAT
CGTTGGGAATGGTGGAAAGCAGCAGACATAATTGGAGTGGGTTGGATAAGCAAAGTGATATTCAAAATTT
AAATGAAGAGAGAATCTTAGCTTTACAGCTTTGTGGGTGGATAAAGAAAGGAACGGATGTAGACGTGGGG
CCATTTTTGAACTCCCTTGTACAAGAAGGGGAATGGGAAAGAGCTGCTGCTGTGGCATTGTTCAACTTGG
ATATTCGCCGAGCAATCCAAATCCTGAATGAAGGGGCATCTTCTGAAAAAGGAGATCTGAATCTCAATGT
GGTAGCAATGGCTTTATCGGGTTATACGGATGAGAAGAACTCCCTTTGGAGAGAAATGTGTAGCACACTG
CGATTACAGCTAAATAACCCGTATTTGTGTGTCATGTTTGCATTTCTGACAAGTGAAACAGGATCTTACG
ATGGAGTTTTGTATGAAAACAAAGTTGCAGTACGTGACAGAGTGGCATTTGCTTGTAAATTCCTTAGTGA
TACTCAGTTAAATAGATACATCGAAAAGTTGACCAATGAAATGAAAGAGGCTGGAAATTTGGAAGGAATT
TTGCTTACAGGCCTTACTAAAGATGGAGTGGACTTAATGGAGAGTTATGTTGATAGAACTGGAGATGTTC
AAACAGCAAGTTACTGTATGTTACAGGGTTCACCTTTAGATGTTCTTAAAGATGAAAGGGTTCAGTACTG
GATTGAGAATTATAGAAATTTATTAGATGCCTGGAGGTTTTGGCATAAACGAGCTGAATTTGATATTCAC
AGGAGTAAGTTGGATCCCAGTTCCAAGCCTTTAGCACAAGTTTTTGTGAGTTGCAATTTCTGTGGCAAGT
CAATCTCCTACAGCTGTTCAGCTGTGCCTCATCAGGGCAGAGGTTTTAGTCAGTATGGTGTGAGTGGCTC
ACCAACGAAATCTAAAGTCACAAGTTGTCCTGGCTGTCGAAAACCACTTCCTCGATGTGCGCTTTGTCTC
ATTAATATGGGAACACCAGTTTCTAGCTGTCCTGGAGGAACCAAATCAGATGAAAAAGTGGACTTGAGCA
AGGACAAAAAATTAGCCCAATTTAACAACTGGTTTACATGGTGTCATAATTGCAGGCACGGTGGACATGC
TGGACATATGCTTAGTTGGTTCAGGGACCATGCAGAGTGCCCTGTGTCTGCATGCACGTGTAAATGTATG
CAGTTGGATACAACGGGGAATCTGGTACCTGCAGAGACTGTCCAGCCAGCGGCCGCAGGAGGTGGAGGTG
ACTACAAGGATGACGATGACAAGTGATAAGGATCCCCAGCTTGGCCGCCATGGCCCAACTTGTTTATTGC
AGCTTATAATGGTTACAAATAAAGCAATAGCATCACAAATTTCACAAATAAAGCATTTTTTTCACTGCAT
TCTAGTTGTGGTTTGTCCAAACTCATCAATGTATCTTATCATGTCTGGATCGGGAATTAATTCGGCGCAG
CACCATGGCCTGAAATAACCTCTGAAAGAGGAACTTGGTTAGGTACCTTCTGAGGCGGAAAGAACCAGCT
GTGGAATGTGTGTCAGTTAGGGTGTGGAAAGTCCCCAGGCTCCCCAGCAGGCAGAAGTATGCAAAGCATG
CATCTCAATTAGTCAGCAACCAGGTGTGGAAAGTCCCCAGGCTCCCCAGCAGGCAGAAGTATGCAAAGCA
TGCATCTCAATTAGTCAGCAACCATAGTCCCGCCCCTAACTCCGCCCATCCCGCCCCTAACTCCGCCCAG
TTCCGCCCATTCTCCGCCCCATGGCTGACTAATTTTTTTTATTTATGCAGAGGCCGAGGCCGCCTCGGCC
TCTGAGCTATTCCAGAAGTAGTGAGGAGGCTTTTTTGGAGGCCTAGGCTTTTGCAAAAAGCTGTTAACAG
CTTGGCACTGGCCGTCGTTTTACAACGTCGTGACTGGGAAAACCCTGGCGTTACCCAACTTAATCGCCTT
GCAGCACATCCCCCTTTCGCCAGCTGGCGTAATAGCGAAGAGGCCCGCACCGATCGCCCTTCCCAACAGT
TGCGCAGCCTGAATGGCGAATGGCGCCTGATGCGGTATTTTCTCCTTACGCATCTGTGCGGTATTTCACA
CCGCATA
[142 nt withheld, positions 4418-4559]
C
[141 nt withheld, positions 4561-4701]
CCTTTGACGTTGGAGTCCACGTTCTTT
[37 nt withheld, positions 4729-4765]
ACCCTATCTCGGGCTATTCTTTTGATTTATAAGGGATTTTGCCGATTTCGGCCTATTGGTTAAAAAATGA
GCTGATTTAACAAAAATTTAACGCGAATTTTAACAAAATATTAACGTTTACAATTTTATGGTGCACTCTC
AGTACAATCTGCTCTGATGCCGCATAGTTAAGCCAGCCCCGACACCCGCCAACACCCGCTGACGCGCCCT
GACGGGCTTGTCTGCTCCCGGCATCCGCTTACAGACAAGCTGTGACCGTCTCCGGGAGCTGCATGTGTCA
GAGGTTTTCACCGTCATCACCGAAACGCGCGAGACGAAAGGGCCTCGTGATACGCCTATTTTTATAGGTT
AATGTCATGATAATAATGGTTTCTTAGACGTCAGGTGGCACTTTTCGGGGAAATGTGCGCGGAACCCCTA
TTTGTTTATTTTTCTAAATACATTCAAATATGTATCCGCTCATGAGACAATAACCCTGATAAATGCTTCA
ATAATATTGAAAAAGGAAGAGTATGAGTATTCAACATTTCCGTGTCGCCCTTATTCCCTTTTTTGCGGCA
TTTTGCCTTCCTGTTTTTGCTCACCCAGAAACGCTGGTGAAAGTAAAAGATGCTGAAGATCAGTTGGGTG
CACGAGTGGGTTACATCGAACTGGATCTCAACAGCGGTAAGATCCTTGAGAGTTTTCGCCCCGAAGAACG
TTTTCCAATGATGAGCACTTTTAAAGTTCTGCTATGTGGCGCGGTATTATCCCGTATTGACGCCGGGCAA
GAGCAACTCGGTCGCCGCATACACTATTCTCAGAATGACTTGGTTGAGTACTCACCAGTCACAGAAAAGC
ATCTTACGGATGGCATGACAGTAAGAGAATTATGCAGTGCTGCCATAACCATGAGTGATAACACTGCGGC
CAACTTACTTCTGACAACGATCGGAGGACCGAAGGAGCTAACCGCTTTTTTGCACAACATGGGGGATCAT
GTAACTCGCCTTGATCGTTGGGAACCGGAGCTGAATGAAGCCATACCAAACGACGAGCGTGACACCACGA
TGCCTGTAGCAATGGCAACAACGTTGCGCAAACTATTAACTGGCGAACTACTTACTCTAGCTTCCCGGCA
ACAATTAATAGACTGGATGGAGGCGGATAAAGTTGCAGGACCACTTCTGCGCTCGGCCCTTCCGGCTGGC
TGGTTTATTGCTGATAAATCTGGAGCCGGTGAGCGTGGGTCTCGCGGTATCATTGCAGCACTGGGGCCAG
ATGGTAAGCCCTCCCGTATCGTAGTTATCTACACGACGGGGAGTCAGGCAACTATGGATGAACGAAATAG
ACAGATCGCTGAGATAGGTGCCTCACTGATTAAGCATTGGTAACTGTCAGACCAAGTTTACTCATATATA
CTTTAGATTGATTTAAAACTTCATTTTTAATTTAAAAGGATCTAGGTGAAGATCCTTTTTGATAATCTCA
TGACCAAAATCCCTTAACGTGAGTTTTCGTTCCACTGAGCGTCAGACCCCGTAGAAAAGATCAAAGGATC
TTCTTGAGATCCTTTTTTTCTGCGCGTAATCTGCTGCTTGCAAACAAAAAAACCACCGCTACCAGCGGTG
GTTTGTTTGCCGGATCAAGAGCTACCAACTCTTTTTCCGAAGGTAACTGGCTTCAGCAGAGCGCAGATAC
CAAATACTGTTCTTCTAGTGTAGCCGTAGTTAGGCCACCACTTCAAGAACTCTGTAGCACCGCCTACATA
CCTCGCTCTGCTAATCCTGTTACCAGTGGCTGCTGCCAGTGGCGATAAGTCGTGTCTTACCGGGTTGGAC
TCAAGACGATAGTTACCGGATAAGGCGCAGCGGTCGGGCTGAACGGGGGGTTCGTGCACACAGCCCAGCT
TGGAGCGAACGACCTACACCGAACTGAGATACCTACAGCGTGAGCTATGAGAAAGCGCCACGCTTCCCGA
AGGGAGAAAGGCGGACAGGTATCCGGTAAGCGGCAGGGTCGGAACAGGAGAGCGCACGAGGGAGCTTCCA
GGGGGAAACGCCTGGTATCTTTATAGTCCTGTCGGGTTTCGCCACCTCTGACTTGAGCGTCGATTTTTGT
GATGCTCGTCAGGGGGGCGGAGCCTATGGAAAAACGCCAGCAACGCGGCCTTTTTACGGTTCCTGGCCTT
TTGCTGGCCTTTTGCTCACATGTTCTTTCCTGCGTTATCCCCTGATTCTGTGGATAACCGTATTACCGCC
TTTGAGTGAGCTGATACCGCTCGCCGCAGCCGAACGACCGAGCGCAGCGAGTCAGTGAGCGAGGAAGCGG
AAGAGCGCCCAATACGCAAACCGCCTCTCCCCGCGCGTTGGCCGATTCATTAATGCAGCTGGCACGACAG
GTTTCCCGACTGGAAAGCGGGCAGTGAGCGCAACGCAATTAATGTGAGTTAGCTCACTCATTAGGCACCC
CAGGCTTTACACTTTATGCTTCCGGCTCGTATGTTGTGTGGAATTGTGAGCGGATAACAATTTCACACAG
GAAACAGCTATGACATGATTACGAATTAATTCGAGCTCGCCC
