>Addgene plasmid #46326 | C terminal Flag Mios pRK5 | depositor partial sequence | sequence record 65297 | insert
ATGAGCGGTACCAAACCTGATATTTTATGGGCACCACACCATGTTGATAGATTTGTTGTGTGTGACTCAG
AACTAAGTCTTTATCATGTGGAATCTACTGTGAATTCAGAACTCAAAGCTGGATCTTTACGTTTATCTGA
AGACTCTGCAGCTACATTACTGTCAATAAATTCAGATACACCCTATATGAAATGTGTTGCCTGGTATCTT
AATTATGATCCTGAATGTCTGCTGGCAGTTGGACAAGCAAATGGTCGAGTTGTACTTACAAGCCTTGGTC
AAGATCATAACTCAAAGTTCAAAGATTTGATAGGAAAAGAGTTTGTTCCAAAACATGCACGACAATGTAA
TACCCTTGCCTGGAATCCACTGGATAGTAACTGGCTAGCTGCTGGTTTAGATAAGCACAGAGCTGACTTT
TCAGTGCTAATATGGGATATCTGCAGCAAATATACTCCTGATATAGTTCCCATGGAAAAAGTGAAACTTT
CAGCAGGTGAAACTGAAACAACATTATTAGTAACAAAACCACTTTATGAGTTAGGACAGAATGATGCTTG
TCTGTCTCTTTGTTGGCTTCCACGAGACCAGAAACTTCTCCTTGCTGGTATGCATCGTAACCTAGCTATA
TTTGATCTTCGGAATACAAGCCAAAAGATGTTCGTAAATACAAAAGCTGTTCAGGGTGTGACGGTAGACC
CATATTTCCACGATCGTGTTGCTTCCTTCTATGAAGGTCAGGTTGCAATATGGGATCTTAGAAAATTTGA
GAAGCCAGTTTTGACATTGACTGAGCAACCAAAACCCTTAACAAAAGTAGCATGGTGTCCCACTAGGACT
GGTCTACTTGCCACTTTAACAAGGGATAGTAATATTATTAGATTGTATGATATGCAGCATACACCCACTC
CCATTGGGGATGAAACTGAACCCACAATAATTGAAAGAAGTGTGCAACCTTGTGACAATTACATTGCTTC
CTTTGCGTGGCATCCAACAAGTCAAAATCGAATGATAGTTGTAACTCCCAACCGAACAATGTCAGACTTC
ACTGTTTTTGAAAGGATATCTCTTGCCTGGAGCCCAATTACATCTTTAATGTGGGCTTGTGGTCGTCATT
TATATGAATGTACGGAAGAAGAAAATGATAATTCTTTAGAAAAAGATATAGCAACGAAGATGCGTCTTCG
GGCTTTATCAAGGTATGGACTTGATACAGAGCAGGTGTGGAGGAACCACATTTTAGCTGGAAATGAAGAT
CCACAGCTCAAGTCACTCTGGTATACTCTGCACTTTATGAAGCAATACACAGAAGATATGGATCAGAAAT
CTCCAGGCAACAAAGGATCATTGGTTTATGCAGGAATTAAATCAATTGTAAAGTCATCGTTGGGAATGGT
GGAAAGCAGCAGACATAATTGGAGTGGGTTGGATAAGCAAAGTGATATTCAAAATTTAAATGAAGAGAGA
ATCTTAGCTTTACAGCTTTGTGGGTGGATAAAGAAAGGAACGGATGTAGACGTGGGGCCATTTTTGAACT
CCCTTGTACAAGAAGGGGAATGGGAAAGAGCTGCTGCTGTGGCATTGTTCAACTTGGATATTCGCCGAGC
AATCCAAATCCTGAATGAAGGGGCATCTTCTGAAAAAGGAGATCTGAATCTCAATGTGGTAGCAATGGCT
TTATCGGGTTATACGGATGAGAAGAACTCCCTTTGGAGAGAAATGTGTAGCACACTGCGATTACAGCTAA
ATAACCCGTATTTGTGTGTCATGTTTGCATTTCTGACAAGTGAAACAGGATCTTACGATGGAGTTTTGTA
TGAAAACAAAGTTGCAGTACGTGACAGAGTGGCATTTGCTTGTAAATTCCTTAGTGATACTCAGTTAAAT
AGATACATCGAAAAGTTGACCAATGAAATGAAAGAGGCTGGAAATTTGGAAGGAATTTTGCTTACAGGCC
TTACTAAAGATGGAGTGGACTTAATGGAGAGTTATGTTGATAGAACTGGAGATGTTCAAACAGCAAGTTA
CTGTATGTTACAGGGTTCACCTTTAGATGTTCTTAAAGATGAAAGGGTTCAGTACTGGATTGAGAATTAT
AGAAATTTATTAGATGCCTGGAGGTTTTGGCATAAACGAGCTGAATTTGATATTCACAGGAGTAAGTTGG
ATCCCAGTTCCAAGCCTTTAGCACAAGTTTTTGTGAGTTGCAATTTCTGTGGCAAGTCAATCTCCTACAG
CTGTTCAGCTGTGCCTCATCAGGGCAGAGGTTTTAGTCAGTATGGTGTGAGTGGCTCACCAACGAAATCT
AAAGTCACAAGTTGTCCTGGCTGTCGAAAACCACTTCCTCGATGTGCGCTTTGTCTCATTAATATGGGAA
CACCAGTTTCTAGCTGTCCTGGAGGAACCAAATCAGATGAAAAAGTGGACTTGAGCAAGGACAAAAAATT
AGCCCAATTTAACAACTGGTTTACATGGTGTCATAATTGCAGGCACGGTGGACATGCTGGACATATGCTT
AGTTGGTTCAGGGACCATGCAGAGTGCCCTGTGTCGGCATGCACGTGTAAATGTATGCAGTTGGATACAA
CAGGGAATCTGGTACCTGCAGAGACTGTCCAGCCATAA
