>Addgene plasmid #46326 | C terminal Flag Mios pRK5 | addgene partial sequence | sequence record 66214 | SV40pA-R 5'-GAAATTTGTGATGCTATTGC-3'
TTATAAGCTGCAATAAACAAGTTGGGCCATGGCGGCCAAGCTGGGGATCCTTATCACTTGTCATCGTCAT
CCTTGTAGTCACCTCCACCTCCTGCGGCCGCTGGCTGGACAGTCTCTGCAGGTACCAGATTCCCCGTTGT
ATCCAACTGCATACATTTACACGTGCATGCAGACACAGGGCACTCTGCATGGTCCCTGAACCAACTAAGC
ATATGTCCAGCATGTCCACCGTGCCTGCAATTATGACACCATGTAAACCAGTTGTTAAATTGGGCTAATT
TTTTGTCCTTGCTCAAGTCCACTTTTTCATCTGATTTGGTTCCTCCAGGACAGCTAGAAACTGGTGTTCC
CATATTAATGAGACAAAGCGCACATCGAGGAAGTGGTTTTCGACAGCCAGGACAACTTGTGACTTTAGAT
TTCGTTGGTGAGCCACTCACACCATACTGACTAAAACCTCTGCCCTGATGAGGCACAGCTGAACAGCTGT
AGGAGATTGACTTGCCACAGAAATTGCAACTCACAAAAACTTGTGCTAAAGGCTTGGAACTGGGATCCAA
CTTACTCCTGTGAATATCAAATTCAGCTCGTTTATGCCAAAACCTCCAGGCATCTAATAAATTTCTATAA
TTCTCAATCCAGTACTGAACCCTTTCATCTTTAAGAACATCTAAAGGTGAACCCTGTAACATACAGTAAC
TTGCTGTTTGAACATCTCCAGTTCTATCAACATAACTCTCCATTAAGTCCACTCCATCTTTAGTAAGGCC
TGTAAGCAAAATTCCTTCCAAATTTCCAGCCTCTTTCATTTCATTGGTCAACTTTTCGATGTATCTATTT
AACTGAGTATCACTAAGGAATTTACAA
